Addgene plasmid #107673: BMR1_04g08630-bio-His
Purpose: Expresses enzymatically monobiotinylated full-length BMR1_04g08630 ectodomain with no N-linked glycans upon cotransfection with BirA in mammalian cells. Contains a C-terminal rat Cd4 d3+4 tag.
Depositing lab: Gavin Wright. Depositing organization: Wellcome Sanger Institute. Publication: A library of recombinant Babesia microti cell surface and secreted proteins for diagnostics discovery and reverse vaccinology. Elton CM, Rodriguez M, Ben Mamoun C, Lobo CA, Wright GJ. Int J Parasitol. 2019 Feb;49(2):115-125. doi: 10.1016/j.ijpara.2018.10.003. Epub 2018 Oct 24. PubMed 30367868.
Backbone
  Vector backbone: pTT3
  Backbone manufacturer: Yves Durocher
  Backbone size w/o insert (bp): 6670
  Modifications to backbone: Addition of CD4, biotinylation sequence, 6xhis tags
  Vector type: Mammalian Expression
Growth in bacteria
  Bacterial resistance: Ampicillin, 100 μg/mL
  Growth temperature: 37°C
  Growth strain: DH5alpha
  Copy number: High Copy
Gene/Insert
  Gene/Insert name: BMR1_04g08630
  Species: B. microti
  Insert size (bp): 2117
  Mutation: all potential N-linked glycosylation sites (N-X-S/T, where X is not proline) were systematically removed by substituting alanine for serine/threonine at these sites.
  Promoter: CMV
  Tag / fusion protein: ratCD4d3+4,biotinylation sequence, 6xHis (C terminal on backbone)
  Cloning method: Restriction Enzyme; 5′ cloning site NotI (not destroyed); 3′ cloning site AscI (not destroyed)
  Sequencing primers: 5′ CMV-F; 3′ EBVori-F (5'-CCACTCAGTGTTGGCAAATG-3')
Resource information
  A portion of this plasmid was derived from a plasmid made by: Made by gene synthesis. pTT3 was obtained from Yves Durocher, National Research Council of Canada
Terms and licenses: Academic/Nonprofit Terms; Industry Terms: Not Available to Industry
How to cite: BMR1_04g08630-bio-His was a gift from Gavin Wright (Addgene plasmid # 107673 ; http://n2t.net/addgene:107673 ; RRID:Addgene_107673)
