[The description below was written by a language model from this plasmid's Addgene catalogue record and pLannotate feature annotations shown in this document.]
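Description:
BMR1_04g08630-bio-His is a mammalian expression plasmid built on the pTT3 backbone, designed to produce a soluble, secreted form of a Babesia microti cell surface or secreted protein. In bacteria it is maintained at high copy through a ColE1/pUC-type origin and selected with ampicillin via the β-lactamase gene. The backbone also carries the Epstein-Barr virus oriP element, which supports episomal retention in mammalian cells that supply EBNA1. This feature suits the vector to transient transfection for protein production.

Expression is driven by the CMV immediate early enhancer and promoter, followed by adenovirus-derived leader and splice sequences with a chimeric intron, and terminated by the rabbit β-globin polyadenylation signal. A fragment of a mouse immunoglobulin heavy chain signal sequence is annotated at the start of the coding region, which would direct the product into the secretory pathway. The insert, made by gene synthesis and cloned between NotI and AscI sites, encodes the full-length ectodomain of BMR1_04g08630. All potential N-linked glycosylation sequons were removed by replacing the serine or threonine with alanine, so the parasite protein is not inappropriately glycosylated by the mammalian host. The ectodomain is fused at its C terminus to rat Cd4 domains 3 and 4, a biotinylation peptide and a 6xHis tag; the last two are recorded in the catalogue but not individually annotated. Cotransfection with BirA gives enzymatic monobiotinylation at a single site, allowing oriented capture on streptavidin, while the His tag allows purification. Short annotated matches to CopGFP, the adenovirus terminal protein, lacI and other bacterial elements are probably incidental or backbone remnants. The plasmid belongs to a library of recombinant B. microti proteins intended for diagnostics discovery and reverse vaccinology.
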