Features (pLannotate 1.2.2; 19 found; start..end, strand, type, name):
      7..386     +  enhancer       CMV enhancer: human cytomegalovirus immediate early enhancer
    388..587     +  promoter       CMV promoter: human cytomegalovirus (CMV) immediate early promoter
    655..693     +  misc_feature   Ad SA (fragment): adenovirus major late transcript splice acceptor (Friedrich and Soriano, 1991)
    726..935     -  CDS            PTP (fragment): TERM_ADE02 - Experimental evidence at protein level: Swiss-Prot protein existence level 1. Protein covalently bound to the viral DNA that acts as a primer for viral genomic replication by DNA strand displacement. Assembles on the viral origin of replication in an initiation complex with viral polymerase, DBP, host NFIA and host POU2F1/OCT1. During initiation, the polymerase covalently couples the first dCTP with Ser- 580 of pTP. The terminal protein stimulates the template activity over 20 fold compared to protein-free templates. Neo-synthesized viral genomes are linked to two preterminal prot
    966..1055    +  intron         chimeric intron (fragment): chimera between introns from adenovirus and immunoglobulin heavy chain genes
   1074..1120    +  CDS            IgH signal sequence (fragment): signal sequence from the mouse immunoglobulin heavy chain variable region
   2866..2885    +  CDS            CopGFP (fragment): green fluorescent protein 2 from Pontellina plumata, also known as ppluGFP2 (Shagin et al., 2004)
   3300..3860    +  CDS            Cd4 (fragment): CD4_RAT - Experimental evidence at protein level: Swiss-Prot protein existence level 1. Integral membrane glycoprotein that plays an essential role in the immune response and serves multiple functions in responses against both external and internal offenses. In T-cells, functions primarily as a coreceptor for MHC class II molecule:peptide complex. The antigens presented by class II peptides are derived from extracellular proteins while class I peptides are derived from cytosolic proteins. Interacts simultaneously with the T-cell receptor (TCR) and the MHC class II presented by antigen presenti
   4020..4075    +  polyA_signal   β-globin poly(A) signal: rabbit β-globin polyadenylation signal (Gil and Proudfoot, 1987)
   4589..6270    -  rep_origin     oriP (fragment): Epstein-Barr virus oriP replication origin (Yates et al., 2000)
   6397..6501    +  promoter       AmpR promoter: bla
   6502..7362    +  CDS            AmpR: β-lactamase; bla; confers resistance to ampicillin, carbenicillin, and related antibiotics
   7533..8121    +  rep_origin     ori: high-copy-number ColE1/pMB1/pBR322/pUC origin of replication
   8304..8396    +  CDS            lacI (fragment): lac repressor; lacI; The lac repressor binds to the lac operator to inhibit transcription in E. coli. This inhibition can be relieved by adding lactose or isopropyl-β-D-thiogalactopyranoside (IPTG).
   8409..8430    +  protein_bind   CAP binding site: CAP binding activates transcription in the presence of cAMP. E. coli catabolite activator protein
   8445..8475    +  promoter       lac promoter: promoter for the E. coli lac operon
   8483..8499    +  protein_bind   lac operator: The lac repressor binds to the lac operator to inhibit transcription in E. coli. This inhibition can be relieved by adding lactose or isopropyl-β-D-thiogalactopyranoside (IPTG). lac repressor encoded by lacI
   8569..8585    +  promoter       tet promoter (fragment): E. coli promoter for tetracycline efflux protein gene
   8595..8620    -  CDS            bla(M) (fragment): β-lactamase lacking the signal sequence; bla(M); allows cytosolic expression of β-lactamase
>Addgene plasmid #107673 | BMR1_04g08630-bio-His | addgene full sequence | sequence record 210743 | Addgene NGS Result
CATGTTGACATTGATTATTGACTAGTTATTAATAGTAATCAATTACGGGGTCATTAGTTCATAGCCCATA
TATGGAGTTCCGCGTTACATAACTTACGGTAAATGGCCCGCCTGGCTGACCGCCCAACGACCCCCGCCCA
TTGACGTCAATAATGACGTATGTTCCCATAGTAACGCCAATAGGGACTTTCCATTGACGTCAATGGGTGG
AGTATTTACGGTAAACTGCCCACTTGGCAGTACATCAAGTGTATCATATGCCAAGTCCGCCCCCTATTGA
CGTCAATGACGGTAAATGGCCCGCCTGGCATTATGCCCAGTACATGACCTTACGGGACTTTCCTACTTGG
CAGTACATCTACGTATTAGTCATCGCTATTACCATGGTGATGCGGTTTTGGCAGTACACCAATGGGCGTG
GATAGCGGTTTGACTCACGGGGATTTCCAAGTCTCCACCCCATTGACGTCAATGGGAGTTTGTTTTGGCA
CCAAAATCAACGGGACTTTCCAAAATGTCGTAATAACCCCGCCCCGTTGACGCAAATGGGCGGTAGGCGT
GTACGGTGGGAGGTCTATATAAGCAGAGCTCGTTTAGTGAACCGTCAGATCCTCACTCTCTTCCGCATCG
CTGTCTGCGAGGGCCAGCTGTTGGGCTCGCGGTTGAGGACAAACTCTTCGCGGTCTTTCCAGTACTCTTG
GATCGGAAACCCGTCGGCCTCCGAACGGTACTCCGCCACCGAGGGACCTGAGCGAGTCCGCATCGACCGG
ATCGGAAAACCTCTCGAGAAAGGCGTCTAACCAGTCACAGTCGCAAGGTAGGCTGAGCACCGTGGCGGGC
GGCAGCGGGTGGCGGTCGGGGTTGTTTCTGGCGGAGGTGCTGCTGATGATGTAATTAAAGTAGGCGGTCT
TGAGACGGCGGATGGTCGAGGTGAGGTGTGGCAGGCTTGAGATCCAGCTGTTGGGGTGAGTACTCCCTCT
CAAAAGCGGGCATTACTTCTGCGCTAAGATTGTCAGTTTCCAAAAACGAGGAGGATTTGATATTCACCTG
GCCCGATCTGGCCATACACTTGAGTGACAATGACATCCACTTTGCCTTTCTCTCCACAGGTGTCCACTCC
CAGGTCCAAGTTTGCCACCATGGAGTTTCAGACCCAGGTACTCATGTCCCTGCTGCTCTGCATGTCTGGT
GCGGCCGCCAACACCCCCCAGAAAGTGAACGAGCAGAAGAACGACTACTTCTACGTGGACGGCGTGAAGT
ACCGGAACCCCGCCAACGAGCACCCCGCCTGCAGAGGCAACGTGGACCTGGTCATCATCGTGAAGTGGCC
TGGCGGCCTGGACAAGTACTCTTGGAGCGAGAAGATCGCCGAGTACCTGCCCAAGTTCGTGTCCCAGCTG
GAAATCAGCGAGAACCGGTTCAGAGTGGGCCTGATCATGAGCCATACCTACGACAAGGACTTCCTGGTGG
ACCTGAACGGCGAGCACTCCCTGGACAAGACCAAGCTGCTGGAAGAGGTGGAAAAGTCCGTGAACGTGGC
CAACTTCGTGATCGGCACCAAGCTGGAAAAGATGCTGAATGTGGCCTACCTGATGTTCAAGAAGTCCAAG
CGGCTGAACACCGTGAAGATGATCTACCTGATCAGCGACGGCATGTACATCAGCGACGAAGAGGTCGAGA
AGGTGCTGAACAAAGTGCGGGCATACCCAATCCAGGTGTACGTGCAGGGCATCGGCGAGACAAGCAAGCT
GTGGCTGAAGCCCCACATGGGCTGCACCCTGGACAACAGCTACCCCTGCCCCAACTTCATGTACAGCAAG
ATCGACGAGCCCCTGGAACCCAAGGACGCCTACACCCGGATGTGCCTGGGCATGCCCCAGAACGCCGTGT
GCTTCATCCAGTACGGCGAGTTCAACAGCTGCAAGCTGCCCTGCAGCCCCTACAGCGTGAAGTCCGCCCT
GGCCACCAGCTACACCACCCTGAGAGGCCCCACCTTCGGCTACGTGGGCTTCAAGCCCGGCGTGGACTGC
AAGATGCAGGCCCACTTCAAGGACATGAAGTTTAAGAAGTGCACCCTGAAGGACTGCATGACCGACGAGG
AATACGCCGAGTATCTGAACAACAAGAAGAAGAACAACCGGATCGACATCAAGAATGCCGTGACCCCCAT
CATGGACAAGGACAAGGGCAGCAAGAGCACCATCGACGAGAAGTCCCCCACCGGCGAGGAAACCGACACC
AGCGACAAGAGCCAGACCGAGACAGGCGAGACAGTGGAAGAGATCGACGAAACCATCACCGACGGCACCG
AAGAGACAGACACCTCCGACAAGTCCCAGACAGAAACCGGGGAAACCGTGGAAGAAATCGATGAGACAAT
CACAGATGGGACCGAGGAAACTGATACCTCTGATAAGAGTCAGACTGAAACCGGCGAGACTGTCGAGGAA
ATTGACGAGACAATTACCGACGGGACAGAAGAGACTGATACCAGCGATAAGTCCCAGGCCGAGACTGGAA
AGACCGTGGAAACCACCACCAACAACGCCGCCGACACCATCAACACCGCTGGCGGCACCGATAAGAGCCA
GGCAGAAACAGGCAAAACCGTCGAGACAACCACAAACAATGCCGCTGATACAATCAATACTGCCGGCGGA
ACAGACAAGTCACAGACTGAGACTGGCAAAACAGTCGAAACGACAACTAACAACGCTGCTGATACCATTA
ACACAGCAGGGGGCACCGACAAGTCTCAGGCCGAAACTGGGAAAACTGTCGAGACTACTACCAACAATGC
TGCCGACACTATTAACACTGCCGGGGGAACTGATAAGATCGGCCCCAACCACCCCATCAACAACAACGCC
TTCAAGACCCCCATCCACAAGGTGGACCACAAGAGCCCCGAGAACGTGGAAGAGAGCAAAGAGAAGCACG
AGGCCAACAAGCACGCCGACTCCACCAAGGACACCAACGGCGAGAACAAGGGCAACGAGGCCAAGAACAA
GTTCCTGAGCACCGCCAACAAAGTGAAGAACGCCCTGTTCTACACCGCCAATACCCGGAAGCTGGTGTCC
GACAAGCCCGAAACCATCGAGAGCAACGTGGCCGTGAAGTCCACCAACCACGCCAACAAGAACGTGGCCG
GCGACAACAATGCCAACCCCAAGCACAACAACGCTGACGAAGTGATCAAGATCAACAACGGCCACAGCGA
GGCCCACACCGACGACTTCGAGAGCAGCAACGACGTGCACACCATGAGCATCGGCAACCAGAACGTGAAG
ATTGCCGGTGGCGCGCCGTCGACCTCCATCACGGCCTATAAGAGTGAGGGGGAGTCAGCGGAGTTCTCCT
TCCCACTCAACCTTGGAGAGGAAAGCCTGCAGGGAGAGTTGAGATGGAAGGCAGAGAAGGCTCCTTCTTC
CCAGTCCTGGATCACCTTCTCCCTAAAGAACCAAAAGGTGTCTGTGCAGAAGTCTACTAGCAACCCCAAG
TTCCAGCTGTCCGAAACGCTCCCACTCACCCTTCAGATACCCCAGGTCTCCCTTCAGTTTGCTGGTTCTG
GCAACCTGACCCTGACTCTGGACAGAGGGATACTGTATCAGGAAGTGAACCTGGTGGTGATGAAAGTGAC
TCAGCCCGACAGCAACACTTTGACCTGTGAGGTGATGGGACCCACCTCACCCAAGATGAGACTGATCTTG
AAGCAGGAGAATCAGGAGGCCAGGGTCTCCAGGCAGGAGAAAGTGATTCAAGTGCAGGCCCCTGAAGCAG
GGGTGTGGCAATGTCTACTGAGTGAAGGTGAAGAGGTCAAGATGGACTCCAAGATCCAGGTTTTATCCAA
AGGGTTGAATTCCGGCAGCCTGCACCACATCCTGGACGCCCAGAAGATGCTGTGGAACCACAGGGACAGG
AACCTGCCTCCTCTGGCCCCTCTGGGCCCCCACCACCATCACCACCATTGAGTCTAGACACGTGATTAAT
TAAGGATCCCCCGACCTCGACCTCTGGCTAATAAAGGAAATTTATTTTCATTGCAATAGTGTGTTGGAAT
TTTTTGTGTCTCTCACTCGGAAGGACATATGGGAGGGCAAATCATTTGGTCGAGATCCCTCGGAGATCTC
TAGCTAGAGGATCGATCCCCGCCCCGGACGAACTAAACCTGACTACGACATCTCTGCCCCTTCTTCGCGG
GGCAGTGCATGTAATCCCTTCAGTTGGTTGGTACAACTTGCCAACTGGGCCCTGTTCCACATGTGACACG
GGGGGGGACCAAACACAAAGGGGTTCTCTGACTGTAGTTGACATCCTTATAAATGGATGTGCACATTTGC
CAACACTGAGTGGCTTTCATCCTGGAGCAGACTTTGCAGTCTGTGGACTGCAACACAACATTGCCTTTAT
GTGTAACTCTTGGCTGAAGCTCTTACACCAATGCTGGGGGACATGTACCTCCCAGGGGCCCAGGAAGACT
ACGGGAGGCTACACCAACGTCAATCAGAGGGGCCTGTGTAGCTACCGATAAGCGGACCCTCAAGAGGGCA
TTAGCAATAGTGTTTATAAGGCCCCCTTGTTAACCCTAAACGGGTAGCATATGCTTCCCGGGTAGTAGTA
TATACTATCCAGACTAACCCTAATTCAATAGCATATGTTACCCAACGGGAAGCATATGCTATCGAATTAG
GGTTAGTAAAAGGGTCCTAAGGAACAGCGATATCTCCCACCCCATGAGCTGTCACGGTTTTATTTACATG
GGGTCAGGATTCCACGAGGGTAGTGAACCATTTTAGTCACAAGGGCAGTGGCTGAAGATCAAGGAGCGGG
CAGTGAACTCTCCTGAATCTTCGCCTGCTTCTTCATTCTCCTTCGTTTAGCTAATAGAATAACTGCTGAG
TTGTGAACAGTAAGGTGTATGTGAGGTGCTCGAAAACAAGGTTTCAGGTGACGCCCCCAGAATAAAATTT
GGACGGGGGGTTCAGTGGTGGCATTGTGCTATGACACCAATATAACCCTCACAAACCCCTTGGGCAATAA
ATACTAGTGTAGGAATGAAACATTCTGAATATCTTTAACAATAGAAATCCATGGGGTGGGGACAAGCCGT
AAAGACTGGATGTCCATCTCACACGAATTTATGGCTATGGGCAACACATAATCCTAGTGCAATATGATAC
TGGGGTTATTAAGATGTGTCCCAGGCAGGGACCAAGACAGGTGAACCATGTTGTTACACTCTATTTGTAA
CAAGGGGAAAGAGAGTGGACGCCGACAGCAGCGGACTCCACTGGTTGTCTCTAACACCCCCGAAAATTAA
ACGGGGCTCCACGCCAATGGGGCCCATAAACAAAGACAAGTGGCCACTCTTTTTTTTGAAATTGTGGAGT
GGGGGCACGCGTCAGCCCCCACACGCCGCCCTGCGGTTTTGGACTGTAAAATAAGGGTGTAATAACTTGG
CTGATTGTAACCCCGCTAACCACTGCGGTCAAACCACTTGCCCACAAAACCACTAATGGCACCCCGGGGA
ATACCTGCATAAGTAGGTGGGCGGGCCAAGATAGGGGCGCGATTGCTGCGATCTGGAGGACAAATTACAC
ACACTTGCGCCTGAGCGCCAAGCACAGGGTTGTTGGTCCTCATATTCACGAGGTCGCTGAGAGCACGGTG
GGCTAATGTTGCCATGGGTAGCATATACTACCCAAATATCTGGATAGCATATGCTATCCTAATCTATATC
TGGGTAGCATAGGCTATCCTAATCTATATCTGGGTAGCATATGCTATCCTAATCTATATCTGGGTAGTAT
ATGCTATCCTAATTTATATCTGGGTAGCATAGGCTATCCTAATCTATATCTGGGTAGCATATGCTATCCT
AATCTATATCTGGGTAGTATATGCTATCCTAATCTGTATCCGGGTAGCATATGCTATCCTAATAGAGATT
AGGGTAGTATATGCTATCCTAATTTATATCTGGGTAGCATATACTACCCAAATATCTGGATAGCATATGC
TATCCTAATCTATATCTGGGTAGCATATGCTATCCTAATCTATATCTGGGTAGCATAGGCTATCCTAATC
TATATCTGGGTAGCATATGCTATCCTAATCTATATCTGGGTAGTATATGCTATCCTAATTTATATCTGGG
TAGCATAGGCTATCCTAATCTATATCTGGGTAGCATATGCTATCCTAATCTATATCTGGGTAGTATATGC
TATCCTAATCTGTATCCGGGTAGCATATGCTATCCTCATGATAAGCTGTCAAACATGAGAATTTTCTTGA
AGACGAAAGGGCCTCGTGATACGCCTATTTTTATAGGTTAATGTCATGATAATAATGGTTTCTTAGACGT
CAGGTGGCACTTTTCGGGGAAATGTGCGCGGAACCCCTATTTGTTTATTTTTCTAAATACATTCAAATAT
GTATCCGCTCATGAGACAATAACCCTGATAAATGCTTCAATAATATTGAAAAAGGAAGAGTATGAGTATT
CAACATTTCCGTGTCGCCCTTATTCCCTTTTTTGCGGCATTTTGCCTTCCTGTTTTTGCTCACCCAGAAA
CGCTGGTGAAAGTAAAAGATGCTGAAGATCAGTTGGGTGCACGAGTGGGTTACATCGAACTGGATCTCAA
CAGCGGTAAGATCCTTGAGAGTTTTCGCCCCGAAGAACGTTTTCCAATGATGAGCACTTTTAAAGTTCTG
CTATGTGGCGCGGTATTATCCCGTGTTGACGCCGGGCAAGAGCAACTCGGTCGCCGCATACACTATTCTC
AGAATGACTTGGTTGAGTACTCACCAGTCACAGAAAAGCATCTTACGGATGGCATGACAGTAAGAGAATT
ATGCAGTGCTGCCATAACCATGAGTGATAACACTGCGGCCAACTTACTTCTGACAACGATCGGAGGACCG
AAGGAGCTAACCGCTTTTTTGCACAACATGGGGGATCATGTAACTCGCCTTGATCGTTGGGAACCGGAGC
TGAATGAAGCCATACCAAACGACGAGCGTGACACCACGATGCCTGCAGCAATGGCAACAACGTTGCGCAA
ACTATTAACTGGCGAACTACTTACTCTAGCTTCCCGGCAACAATTAATAGACTGGATGGAGGCGGATAAA
GTTGCAGGACCACTTCTGCGCTCGGCCCTTCCGGCTGGCTGGTTTATTGCTGATAAATCTGGAGCCGGTG
AGCGTGGGTCTCGCGGTATCATTGCAGCACTGGGGCCAGATGGTAAGCCCTCCCGTATCGTAGTTATCTA
CACGACGGGGAGTCAGGCAACTATGGATGAACGAAATAGACAGATCGCTGAGATAGGTGCCTCACTGATT
AAGCATTGGTAACTGTCAGACCAAGTTTACTCATATATACTTTAGATTGATTTAAAACTTCATTTTTAAT
TTAAAAGGATCTAGGTGAAGATCCTTTTTGATAATCTCATGACCAAAATCCCTTAACGTGAGTTTTCGTT
CCACTGAGCGTCAGACCCCGTAGAAAAGATCAAAGGATCTTCTTGAGATCCTTTTTTTCTGCGCGTAATC
TGCTGCTTGCAAACAAAAAAACCACCGCTACCAGCGGTGGTTTGTTTGCCGGATCAAGAGCTACCAACTC
TTTTTCCGAAGGTAACTGGCTTCAGCAGAGCGCAGATACCAAATACTGTTCTTCTAGTGTAGCCGTAGTT
AGGCCACCACTTCAAGAACTCTGTAGCACCGCCTACATACCTCGCTCTGCTAATCCTGTTACCAGTGGCT
GCTGCCAGTGGCGATAAGTCGTGTCTTACCGGGTTGGACTCAAGACGATAGTTACCGGATAAGGCGCAGC
GGTCGGGCTGAACGGGGGGTTCGTGCACACAGCCCAGCTTGGAGCGAACGACCTACACCGAACTGAGATA
CCTACAGCGTGAGCTATGAGAAAGCGCCACGCTTCCCGAAGGGAGAAAGGCGGACAGGTATCCGGTAAGC
GGCAGGGTCGGAACAGGAGAGCGCACGAGGGAGCTTCCAGGGGGAAACGCCTGGTATCTTTATAGTCCTG
TCGGGTTTCGCCACCTCTGACTTGAGCGTCGATTTTTGTGATGCTCGTCAGGGGGGCGGAGCCTATGGAA
AAACGCCAGCAACGCGGCCTTTTTACGGTTCCTGGCCTTTTGCTGGCCTTTTGCTCACATGTTCTTTCCT
GCGTTATCCCCTGATTCTGTGGATAACCGTATTACCGCCTTTGAGTGAGCTGATACCGCTCGCCGCAGCC
GAACGACCGAGCGCAGCGAGTCAGTGAGCGAGGAAGCGGAAGAGCGCCCAATACGCAAACCGCCTCTCCC
CGCGCGTTGGCCGATTCATTAATGCAGCTGGCACGACAGGTTTCCCGACTGGAAAGCGGGCAGTGAGCGC
AACGCAATTAATGTGAGTTAGCTCACTCATTAGGCACCCCAGGCTTTACACTTTATGCTTCCGGCTCGTA
TGTTGTGTGGAATTGTGAGCGGATAACAATTTCACACAGGAAACAGCTATGACCATGATTACGCCAAGCT
CTAGCTAGAGGTCGACCAATTCTCATGTTTGACAGCTTATCATCGCAGATCCGGGCAACGTTGTTGCCAT
TGCTGCAGGCGCAGAACTGGTAGGTATGGAAGATCTATACATTGAATCAATATTGGCAATTAGCCATATT
AGTCATTGGTTATATAGCATAAATCAATATTGGCTATTGGCCATTGCATACGTTGTATCTATATCATAAT
ATGTACATTTATATTGGCTCATGTCCAATATGACCGC
